Addgene plasmid #105300: pmCherry Tensin2
Purpose: To study localization and function of Tensin 2 with EGFP Tensin1
Depositing lab: Kenneth Yamada. Depositing organization: National Institute of Dental and Craniofacial Research (NIDCR). Publication: Tensin 2 modulates cell contractility in 3D collagen gels through the RhoGAP DLC1. Clark K, Howe JD, Pullar CE, Green JA, Artym VV, Yamada KM, Critchley DR. J Cell Biochem. 2010 Mar 1;109(4):808-17. doi: 10.1002/jcb.22460. PubMed 20069572.
Backbone
  Vector backbone: pmCherryC1
  Vector type: Mammalian Expression
Growth in bacteria
  Bacterial resistance: Kanamycin, 50 μg/mL
  Growth temperature: 37°C
  Growth strain: DH5alpha
  Copy number: High Copy
Gene/Insert
  Gene/Insert name: Tensin2 (alt names: TNS2; NM_198316)
  Species: H. sapiens (human)
  Insert size (bp): 3900
  Mutation: lacks N-terminal C1 domain
  Entrez Gene: TNS2 (a.k.a. C1-TEN, C1TEN, TENC1)
  Tag / fusion protein: mCherry (N terminal on backbone)
  Cloning method: Restriction Enzyme; 5′ cloning site EcoR1 (unknown if destroyed); 3′ cloning site Xba1 (unknown if destroyed)
Terms and licenses: Academic/Nonprofit Terms; Industry Terms: Not Available to Industry
Depositor comments: Human tensin 1 was from Dr. Katherine Clark of University of Leicester, UK
How to cite: pmCherry Tensin2 was a gift from Kenneth Yamada (Addgene plasmid # 105300 ; http://n2t.net/addgene:105300 ; RRID:Addgene_105300)
