[The description below was written by a language model from this plasmid's Addgene catalogue record and pLannotate feature annotations shown in this document.]
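Description:
pmCherry Tensin2 is a mammalian expression plasmid of about 8.5 kb built on the pmCherryC1 backbone, designed to produce human Tensin 2 (TNS2, also known as TENC1 or C1-TEN) as a red fluorescent fusion protein. It is maintained in E. coli at high copy through a ColE1/pUC-type origin and selected with kanamycin. The single NeoR/KanR gene (Tn5 aminoglycoside phosphotransferase) sits behind tandem bacterial (bla-type) and SV40 early promoters and is followed by an HSV TK polyadenylation signal, so the same marker can also confer G418 resistance in mammalian cells. An f1 origin is also present. Short annotated fragments of ble, SV40 large T antigen and a bGH poly(A) signal appear to be backbone remnants or partial matches rather than functional units.

The expression cassette consists of the human CMV immediate early enhancer and promoter driving mCherry, followed by a short remnant of the multiple cloning site and then the TNS2 coding sequence, so mCherry is fused to the N terminus of Tensin 2. Transcription terminates at an SV40 poly(A) signal. The insert, roughly 3.9 kb and cloned between EcoRI and XbaI sites, corresponds to a form of the protein lacking the N-terminal C1 domain, which is consistent with its annotation as a TNS2 fragment.

The stated purpose is to study the localization and function of Tensin 2, in combination with an EGFP-tagged Tensin 1 construct, allowing the two tensins to be distinguished by colour in the same cells. The associated work concerns the role of Tensin 2 in cell contractility in three-dimensional collagen gels through the RhoGAP DLC1. A depositor comment about the source of the cDNA mentions tensin 1 rather than tensin 2, and the record does not explain this discrepancy.
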