Features (pLannotate 1.2.2; 15 found; start..end, strand, type, name):
     21..609     +  rep_origin     ori: high-copy-number ColE1/pMB1/pBR322/pUC origin of replication
    784..1087    +  enhancer       CMV enhancer: human cytomegalovirus immediate early enhancer
   1088..1291    +  promoter       CMV promoter: human cytomegalovirus (CMV) immediate early promoter
   1336..2043    +  CDS            mCherry: mCherry is a basic (constitutively fluorescent) red fluorescent protein published in 2004, derived from Discosoma sp.. It is reported to be a very rapidly-maturing monomer with low acid sensitivity.
   2044..2079    +  misc_feature   MCS (fragment): multiple cloning site
   2080..5934    +  CDS            TNS2 (fragment): TNS2_HUMAN - Also known as KIAA1075, TENC1. Experimental evidence at protein level: Swiss-Prot protein existence level 1. Tyrosine-protein phosphatase which regulates cell motility proliferation and muscle-response to insulin (PubMed:15817639, PubMed:23401856). In muscles and under catabolic conditions, dephosphorylates IRS1 leading to its degradation and muscle atrophy (PubMed:23401856). Negatively regulates PI3K-AKT pathway activation (PubMed:15817639, PubMed:23401856). From Homo sapiens (Human).
   5949..6033    +  CDS            large T antigen (fragment): large T antigen from SV40 (simian virus 40)
   6056..6177    +  polyA_signal   SV40 poly(A) signal: SV40 polyadenylation signal
   6211..6639    -  rep_origin     f1 ori (sequence partly withheld): f1 bacteriophage origin of replication; arrow indicates direction of (+) strand synthesis
   6666..6770    +  promoter       AmpR promoter: bla
   6772..7129    +  promoter       SV40 promoter: SV40 enhancer and early promoter
   7164..7958    +  CDS            NeoR/KanR: aminoglycoside phosphotransferase from Tn5; aph(3')-II (or nptII); confers resistance to neomycin, kanamycin, and G418 (Geneticin®)
   7979..8131    +  CDS            ble (fragment): BLE_KLEPN - Experimental evidence at protein level: Swiss-Prot protein existence level 1. Binding protein with a strong affinity to the bleomycin family of antibiotics. Binds to CL990; an antimitotic-antibiotic compound. From Klebsiella pneumoniae.
   8190..8237    +  polyA_signal   HSV TK poly(A) signal: herpes simplex virus thymidine kinase polyadenylation signal (Cole and Stacy, 1985)
   8328..8344    -  polyA_signal   bGH poly(A) signal (fragment): bovine growth hormone polyadenylation signal
>Addgene plasmid #105300 | pmCherry Tensin2 | addgene full sequence | sequence record 204202 | Addgene NGS Result
GAAAAGATCAAAGGATCTTCTTGAGATCCTTTTTTTCTGCGCGTAATCTGCTGCTTGCAAACAAAAAAAC
CACCGCTACCAGCGGTGGTTTGTTTGCCGGATCAAGAGCTACCAACTCTTTTTCCGAAGGTAACTGGCTT
CAGCAGAGCGCAGATACCAAATACTGTTCTTCTAGTGTAGCCGTAGTTAGGCCACCACTTCAAGAACTCT
GTAGCACCGCCTACATACCTCGCTCTGCTAATCCTGTTACCAGTGGCTGCTGCCAGTGGCGATAAGTCGT
GTCTTACCGGGTTGGACTCAAGACGATAGTTACCGGATAAGGCGCAGCGGTCGGGCTGAACGGGGGGTTC
GTGCACACAGCCCAGCTTGGAGCGAACGACCTACACCGAACTGAGATACCTACAGCGTGAGCTATGAGAA
AGCGCCACGCTTCCCGAAGGGAGAAAGGCGGACAGGTATCCGGTAAGCGGCAGGGTCGGAACAGGAGAGC
GCACGAGGGAGCTTCCAGGGGGAAACGCCTGGTATCTTTATAGTCCTGTCGGGTTTCGCCACCTCTGACT
TGAGCGTCGATTTTTGTGATGCTCGTCAGGGGGGCGGAGCCTATGGAAAAACGCCAGCAACGCGGCCTTT
TTACGGTTCCTGGCCTTTTGCTGGCCTTTTGCTCACATGTTCTTTCCTGCGTTATCCCCTGATTCTGTGG
ATAACCGTATTACCGCCATGCATTAGTTATTAATAGTAATCAATTACGGGGTCATTAGTTCATAGCCCAT
ATATGGAGTTCCGCGTTACATAACTTACGGTAAATGGCCCGCCTGGCTGACCGCCCAACGACCCCCGCCC
ATTGACGTCAATAATGACGTATGTTCCCATAGTAACGCCAATAGGGACTTTCCATTGACGTCAATGGGTG
GAGTATTTACGGTAAACTGCCCACTTGGCAGTACATCAAGTGTATCATATGCCAAGTACGCCCCCTATTG
ACGTCAATGACGGTAAATGGCCCGCCTGGCATTATGCCCAGTACATGACCTTATGGGACTTTCCTACTTG
GCAGTACATCTACGTATTAGTCATCGCTATTACCATGGTGATGCGGTTTTGGCAGTACATCAATGGGCGT
GGATAGCGGTTTGACTCACGGGGATTTCCAAGTCTCCACCCCATTGACGTCAATGGGAGTTTGTTTTGGC
ACCAAAATCAACGGGACTTTCCAAAATGTCGTAACAACTCCGCCCCATTGACGCAAATGGGCGGTAGGCG
TGTACGGTGGGAGGTCTATATAAGCAGAGCTGGTTTAGTGAACCGTCAGATCCGCTAGCGCTACCGGTCG
CCACCATGGTGAGCAAGGGCGAGGAGGATAACATGGCCATCATCAAGGAGTTCATGCGCTTCAAGGTGCA
CATGGAGGGCTCCGTGAACGGCCACGAGTTCGAGATCGAGGGCGAGGGCGAGGGCCGCCCCTACGAGGGC
ACCCAGACCGCCAAGCTGAAGGTGACCAAGGGTGGCCCCCTGCCCTTCGCCTGGGACATCCTGTCCCCTC
AGTTCATGTACGGCTCCAAGGCCTACGTGAAGCACCCCGCCGACATCCCCGACTACTTGAAGCTGTCCTT
CCCCGAGGGCTTCAAGTGGGAGCGCGTGATGAACTTCGAGGACGGCGGCGTGGTGACCGTGACCCAGGAC
TCCTCCCTGCAGGACGGCGAGTTCATCTACAAGGTGAAGCTGCGCGGCACCAACTTCCCCTCCGACGGCC
CCGTAATGCAGAAGAAGACCATGGGCTGGGAGGCCTCCTCCGAGCGGATGTACCCCGAGGACGGCGCCCT
GAAGGGCGAGATCAAGCAGAGGCTGAAGCTGAAGGACGGCGGCCACTACGACGCTGAGGTCAAGACCACC
TACAAGGCCAAGAAGCCCGTGCAGCTGCCCGGCGCCTACAACGTCAACATCAAGTTGGACATCACCTCCC
ACAACGAGGACTACACCATCGTGGAACAGTACGAACGCGCCGAGGGCCGCCACTCCACCGGCGGCATGGA
CGAGCTGTACAAGTCCGGACTCAGATCTCGAGCTCAAGCTTCGAATTCTATGGAGCGGCGCTGGGACTTA
GACCTCACCTACGTGACGGAGCGCATCTTGGCCGCCGCCTTCCCCGCGCGGCCCGATGAACAGCGGCACC
GGGGCCACCTGCGCGAGCTGGCCCATGTGCTGCAATCCAAGCACCGGGACAAGTACCTGCTCTTCAACCT
TTCAGAGAAAAGGCATGACCTGACCCGCTTAAACCCCAAGGTTCAAGACTTCGGCTGGCCTGAGCTGCAT
GCTCCACCCCTGGACAAGCTGTGCTCCATCTGCAAAGCCATGGAGACATGGCTCAGTGCTGACCCACAGC
ACGTGGTCGTACTATACTGCAAGGGAAACAAGGGCAAGCTTGGGGTCATCGTTTCTGCCTACATGCACTA
CAGCAAGATCTCTGCAGGGGCGGACCAGGCACTGGCCACTCTTACCATGCGGAAATTCTGCGAGGACAAG
GTGGCCACAGAACTGCAGCCCTCCCAGCGTCGATATATCAGCTACTTCAGTGGGCTGCTATCTGGCTCCA
TCAGAATGAACAGCAGCCCTCTCTTCCTGCACTATGTGCTCATCCCCATGCTGCCAGCCTTTGAACCTGG
CACAGGCTTCCAGCCCTTCCTTAAAATCTACCAGTCCATGCAGCTTGTCTACACATCTGGAGTCTATCAC
ATTGCAGGCCCTGGTCCCCAGCAGCTTTGCATCAGCCTGGAGCCAGCCCTCCTCCTCAAAGGCGATGTCA
TGGTAACATGTTATCACAAGGGTGGCCGGGGCACAGACCGGACCCTCGTGTTCCGAGTCCAGTTCCACAC
CTGCACCATCCACGGACCACAGCTCACTTTCCCCAAGGACCAGCTTGACGAGGCCTGGACTGATGAGAGG
TTCCCCTTCCAAGCCTCCGTGGAGTTTGTCTTCTCCTCCAGCCCCGAGAAGATCAAAGGCAGCACTCCAC
GGAACGACCCCTCGGTCTCTGTCGACTACAACACCACTGAGCCAGCCGTGCGCTGGGACTCCTATGAGAA
CTTCAACCAGCACCACGAGGACAGTGTGGATGGCTCCTTGACCCACACCCGGGGTCCCCTGGATGGCAGT
CCTTATGCCCAGGTGCAGCGGCCTCCCCGGCAGACCCCCCCGGCACCCTCTCCAGAGCCTCCACCACCCC
CCATGCTCTCTGTCAGCAGCGACTCAGGCCATTCCTCCACGCTGACCACAGAGCCGGCTGCTGAGTCCCC
TGGCCGGCCGCCCCCTACAGCTGCTGAACGGCAGGAGCTGGATCGCCTCCTAGGAGGCTGCGGAGTGGCC
AGTGGGGGCCGGGGAGCTGGGCGCGAGACGGCCATCCTAGATGACGAAGAGCAGCCCACTGTGGGCGGAG
GCCCCCACCTCGGAGTGTATCCAGGCCATAGGCCTGGCCTCAGCCGCCACTGCTCCTGCCGCCAGGGCTA
CCGGGAGCCCTGCGGGGTTCCCAATGGGGGCTACTACCGGCCAGAGGGAACCCTGGAGAGGAGGCGACTG
GCCTACGGGGGCTATGAGGGATCCCCCCAGGGCTACGCCGAGGCCTCGATGGAGAAGAGGCGCCTCTGCC
GATCGCTGTCAGAGGGGCTATACCCCTACCCACCTGAGATGGGGAAACCAGCCACTGGGGACTTTGGCTA
CCGCGCCCCAGGCTACCGGGAGGTGGTCATCCTGGAGGACCCTGGGCTGCCTGCCCTATACCCATGCCCA
GCCTGCGAGGAGAAGCTGGCGCTGCCTACAGCAGCCTTGTATGGACTGCGGCTGGAGAGGGAGGCTGGAG
AAGGGTGGGCAAGTGAGGCTGGCAAGCCTCTCCTGCACCCAGTGCGGCCTGGGCACCCGCTGCCTCTGCT
CTTGCCTGCCTGTGGGCATCACCATGCCCCGATGCCTGACTACAGCTGCCTGAAGCCACCCAAGGCAGGC
GAGGAAGGGCACGAGGGCTGCTCCTACACCATGTGCCCCGAAGGCAGGTATGGGCATCCAGGGTACCCTG
CCCTGGTGACATACAGCTATGGAGGAGCAGTTCCCAGTTACTGCCCAGCATATGGCCGTGTGCCTCATAG
CTGTGGCTCTCCAGGAGAGGGCAGAGGGTATCCCAGCCCTGGTGCCCACTCCCCACGGGCTGGCTCCATT
TCCCCGGGCAGCCCGCCCTATCCACAATCTAGGAAGCTGAGCTACGAGATCCCTACGGAGGAGGGAGGGG
ACAGGTACCCATTGCCTGGGCACCTGGCCTCAGCAGGACCTTTGGCATCTGCAGAGTCGCTGGAGCCGGT
GTCCTGGAGGGAGGGCCCCAGTGGGCACAGCACACTGCCTCGGTCTCCCCGAGATGCCCCATGCAGTGCT
TCGTCAGAGTTGTCTGGTCCCTCCACGCCCCTGCACACCAGCAGTCCAGTCCAGGGCAAGGAAAGCACCC
GGCGACAGGACACCAGGTCCCCCACCTCAGCGCCCACTCAGAGACTGAGTCCTGGCGAGGCCTTGCCCCC
TGTTTCCCAGGCAGGCACCGGAAAGGCCCCTGAGCTGCCGTCGGGAAGTGGGCCTGAGCCTCTGGCCCCT
AGCCCAGTCTCTCCGACCTTCCCTCCCAGCTCGCCCAGTGACTGGCCTCAGGAAAGGAGTCCAGGGGGCC
ACTCAGATGGCGCCAGTCCTCGGAGCCCTGTGCCCACCACACTTCCTGGCCTCCGCCACGCCCCCTGGCA
AGGCCCTCGAGGCCCCCCCGACAGCCCAGATGGGTCTCCCCTCACTCCTGTGCCTTCCCAGATGCCCTGG
CTTGTGGCCAGCCCAGAGCCGCCTCAGAGCTCACCTACACCTGCTTTCCCCCTGGCTGCCTCCTATGACA
CCAATGGCCTTAGCCAGCCCCCACTTCCTGAGAAACGCCACCTGCCCGGGCCGGGGCAACAGCCAGGACC
CTGGGGCCCAGAGCAGGCATCATCGCCAGCCAGAGGCATCAGTCACCATGTCACCTTCGCACCTCTGCTC
TCAGATAATGTCCCCCAAACCCCAGAGCCTCCTACACAAGAGAGCCAAAGCAATGTCAAGTTTGTCCAGG
ATACATCCAAGTTCTGGTACAAGCCACACCTGTCCCGTGACCAAGCCATTGCCCTGCTGAAGGACAAGGA
CCCTGGGGCCTTCCTGATCAGGGACAGTCATTCATTCCAAGGAGCTTATGGGCTGGCCCTCAAGGTGGCC
ACACCGCCACCCAGTGCCCAGCCCTGGAAAGGGGACCCCGTGGAACAGCTGGTCCGCCATTTCCTCATCG
AGACTGGGCCCAAAGGGGTGAAGATCAAGGGCTGCCCCAGTGAGCCCTACTTTGGCAGCCTGTCCGCCTT
GGTCTCCCAGCACTCCATCTCCCCCATCTCCCTGCCCTGCTGCCTGCGCATTCCCAGCAAAGATCCTCTG
GAAGAGACCCCAGAGGCTCCAGTGCCCACCAACATGAGCACAGCGGCAGACCTCCTGCGTCAGGGTGCTG
CCTGCAGCGTGCTCTACTTGACCTCAGTGGAGACAGAGTCACTGACGGGCCCCCAAGCTGTGGCCCGGGC
CAGCTCTGCAGCTCTGAGCTGTAGCCCCCGCCCGACACCAGCTGTTGTCCACTTCAAGGTGTCAGCCCAG
GGCATTACACTGACGGACAACCAAAGGAAGCTCTTCTTTCGCCGCCATTATCCAGTGAACAGCATCACCT
TCTCCAGCACTGACCCTCAAGACCGGAGATGGACCAACCCAGACGGGACCACCTCCAAGATCTTTGGTTT
CGTGGCCAAGAAGCCGGGAAGCCCCTGGGAGAATGTGTGTCACCTCTTTGCAGAGCTTGACCCAGATCAG
CCTGCTGGCGCCATTGTCACCTTCATCACCAAAGTTCTACTGGGCCAGAGAAAATGAATCTAGATAACTG
ATCATAATCAGCCATACCACATTTGTAGAGGTTTTACTTGCTTTAAAAAACCTCCCACACCTCCCCCTGA
ACCTGAAACATAAAATGAATGCAATTGTTGTTGTTAACTTGTTTATTGCAGCTTATAATGGTTACAAATA
AAGCAATAGCATCACAAATTTCACAAATAAAGCATTTTTTTCACTGCATTCTAGTTGTGGTTTGTCCAAA
CTCATCAATGTATCTTAACGCGTAAATTGTAAGCGTTAATATTTTGTTAAAATTCGCGTTAAATTTTTGT
TAAATCAGCTCATTTTTTAACCAATAGGCCGAAATCGGCAAAATCCCTTATAAATCAAAAGAATAGACCG
AGATAGGGT
[37 nt withheld, positions 6310-6346]
AAAGAACGTGGACTCCAACGTCAAAGG
[49 nt withheld, positions 6374-6422]
T
[91 nt withheld, positions 6424-6514]
G
[124 nt withheld, positions 6516-6639]
CAGGTGGCACTTTTCGGGGAAATGTGCGCGGAACCCCTATTTGTTTATTTTTCTAAATACATTCAAATAT
GTATCCGCTCATGAGACAATAACCCTGATAAATGCTTCAATAATATTGAAAAAGGAAGAGTCCTGAGGCG
GAAAGAACCAGCTGTGGAATGTGTGTCAGTTAGGGTGTGGAAAGTCCCCAGGCTCCCCAGCAGGCAGAAG
TATGCAAAGCATGCATCTCAATTAGTCAGCAACCAGGTGTGGAAAGTCCCCAGGCTCCCCAGCAGGCAGA
AGTATGCAAAGCATGCATCTCAATTAGTCAGCAACCATAGTCCCGCCCCTAACTCCGCCCATCCCGCCCC
TAACTCCGCCCAGTTCCGCCCATTCTCCGCCCCATGGCTGACTAATTTTTTTTATTTATGCAGAGGCCGA
GGCCGCCTCGGCCTCTGAGCTATTCCAGAAGTAGTGAGGAGGCTTTTTTGGAGGCCTAGGCTTTTGCAAA
GATCGATCAAGAGACAGGATGAGGATCGTTTCGCATGATTGAACAAGATGGATTGCACGCAGGTTCTCCG
GCCGCTTGGGTGGAGAGGCTATTCGGCTATGACTGGGCACAACAGACAATCGGCTGCTCTGATGCCGCCG
TGTTCCGGCTGTCAGCGCAGGGGCGCCCGGTTCTTTTTGTCAAGACCGACCTGTCCGGTGCCCTGAATGA
ACTGCAAGACGAGGCAGCGCGGCTATCGTGGCTGGCCACGACGGGCGTTCCTTGCGCAGCTGTGCTCGAC
GTTGTCACTGAAGCGGGAAGGGACTGGCTGCTATTGGGCGAAGTGCCGGGGCAGGATCTCCTGTCATCTC
ACCTTGCTCCTGCCGAGAAAGTATCCATCATGGCTGATGCAATGCGGCGGCTGCATACGCTTGATCCGGC
TACCTGCCCATTCGACCACCAAGCGAAACATCGCATCGAGCGAGCACGTACTCGGATGGAAGCCGGTCTT
GTCGATCAGGATGATCTGGACGAAGAGCATCAGGGGCTCGCGCCAGCCGAACTGTTCGCCAGGCTCAAGG
CGAGCATGCCCGACGGCGAGGATCTCGTCGTGACCCATGGCGATGCCTGCTTGCCGAATATCATGGTGGA
AAATGGCCGCTTTTCTGGATTCATCGACTGTGGCCGGCTGGGTGTGGCGGACCGCTATCAGGACATAGCG
TTGGCTACCCGTGATATTGCTGAAGAGCTTGGCGGCGAATGGGCTGACCGCTTCCTCGTGCTTTACGGTA
TCGCCGCTCCCGATTCGCAGCGCATCGCCTTCTATCGCCTTCTTGACGAGTTCTTCTGAGCGGGACTCTG
GGGTTCGAAATGACCGACCAAGCGACGCCCAACCTGCCATCACGAGATTTCGATTCCACCGCCGCCTTCT
ATGAAAGGTTGGGCTTCGGAATCGTTTTCCGGGACGCCGGCTGGATGATCCTCCAGCGCGGGGATCTCAT
GCTGGAGTTCTTCGCCCACCCTAGGGGGAGGCTAACTGAAACACGGAAGGAGACAATACCGGAAGGAACC
CGCGCTATGACGGCAATAAAAAGACAGAATAAAACGCACGGTGTTGGGTCGTTTGTTCATAAACGCGGGG
TTCGGTCCCAGGGCTGGCACTCTGTCGATACCCCACCGAGACCCCATTGGGGCCAATACGCCCGCGTTTC
TTCCTTTTCCCCACCCCACCCCCCAAGTTCGGGTGAAGGCCCAGGGCTCGCAGCCAACGTCGGGGCGGCA
GGCCCTGCCATAGCCTCAGGTTACTCATATATACTTTAGATTGATTTAAAACTTCATTTTTAATTTAAAA
GGATCTAGGTGAAGATCCTTTTTGATAATCTCATGACCAAAATCCCTTAACGTGAGTTTTCGTTCCACTG
AGCGTCAGACCCCGTA
